>Addgene plasmid #81813 | pDONR223_OTUD6A_WT | addgene full sequence | sequence record 169235 | Addgene NGS Result
CTTTCCTGCGTTATCCCCTGATTCTGTGGATAACCGTATTACCGCCTTTGAGTGAGCTGATACCGCTCGC
CGCAGCCGAACGACCGAGCGCAGCGAGTCAGTGAGCGAGGAAGCGGAAGAGCGCCCAATACGCAAACCGC
CTCTCCCCGCGCGTTGGCCGATTCATTAATGCAGCTGGCACGACAGGTTTCCCGACTGGAAAGCGGGCAG
TGAGCGCAACGCAATTAATACGCGTACCGCTAGCCAGGAAGAGTTTGTAGAAACGCAAAAAGGCCATCCG
TCAGGATGGCCTTCTGCTTAGTTTGATGCCTGGCAGTTTATGGCGGGCGTCCTGCCCGCCACCCTCCGGG
CCGTTGCTTCACAACGTTCAAATCCGCTCCCGGCGGATTTGTCCTACTCAGGAGAGCGTTCACCGACAAA
CAACAGATAAAACGAAAGGCCCAGTCTTCCGACTGAGCCTTTCGTTTTATTTGATGCCTGGCAGTTCCCT
ACTCTCGCGTTAACGCTAGCATGGATGTTTTCCCAGTCACGACGTTGTAAAACGACGGCCAGTCTTAAGC
TCGGGCYCCAAATAATGATTTTATTTTGACTGATAGTGACCTGTTCGTTGCAACAAATTGATGAGCAATG
CTTTTTTATAATGCCAACTTTGTACAAAAAAGTTGGCACCATGGATGATCCGAAGAGTGAACAGCAGCGC
ATACTGCGCCGCCACCAACGCGAGAGGCAGGAGCTGCAGGCCCAGATCCGGAGCTTAAAAAACTCGGTCC
CCAAGACCGACAAGACGAAAAGAAAGCAGTTGCTCCAAGACGTGGCCCGCATGGAGGCCGAGATGGCTCA
GAAGCACCGGCAGGAGCTGGAGAAGTTCCAAGACGACAGTAGCATTGAATCTGTCGTCGAAGACCTGGCC
AAGATGAATCTGGAAAACCGGCCTCCCCGCTCCTCCAAAGCCCACAGAAAGAGAGAAAGAATGGAGTCCG
AGGAGAGGGAGCGCCAGGAGAGCATCTTCCAGGCTGAGATGTCGGAGCACCTGGCCGGCTTCAAGCGCGA
GGAGGAGGAGAAGCTCGCCGCCATCCTGGGAGCCAGGGGTCTGGAGATGAAAGCGATCCCGGCCGACGGC
CACTGCATGTACCGCGCCATCCAAGACCAGCTGGTGTTCAGCGTGTCTGTGGAGATGCTGCGCTGCCGCA
CCGCCAGCTACATGAAGAAGCACGTCGACGAGTTCCTGCCCTTCTTCAGCAACCCCGAGACCAGCGACTC
CTTCGGCTACGACGACTTCATGATCTACTGCGACAACATCGTGCGCACCACGGCATGGGGAGGCCAGCTG
GAGCTGAGGGCCCTGTCGCACGTCCTGAAGACCCCCATCGAGGTGATCCAGGCCGACTCGCCCACCTTGA
TCATCGGGGAGGAGTACGTCAAGAAGCCGATCATCCTGGTCTACCTGCGCTATGCCTACAGCCTCGGCGA
GCACTACAACTCCGTGACACCGCTCGAGGCCGGCGCCGCCGGGGGCGTGCTCCCGCGTCTCCTGTGATTG
CCAACTTTCTTGTACAAAGTTGTCATTATAAGAAAGCATTGCTTATCAATTTGTTGCAACGAACAGGTCA
CTATCAGTCAAAATAAAATCATTATTTGCCATCCAGCTGATATCCCCTATAGTGAGTCGTATTACATGGT
CATAGCTGTTTCCTGGCAGCTCTGGCCCGTGTCTCAAAATCTCTGATGTTACATTGCACAAGATAAAAAT
ATATCATCATGCCTCCTCTAGACCAGCCAGGACAGAAATGCCTCGACTTCGCTGCTACCCAAGGTTGCCG
GGTGACGCACACCGTGGAAACGGATGAAGGCACGAACCCAGTGGACATAAGCCTGTTCGGTTCGTAAGCT
GTAATGCAAGTAGCGTATGCGCTCACGCAACTGGTCCAGAACCTTGACCGAACGCAGCGGTGGTAACGGC
GCAGTGGCGGTTTTCATGGCTTGTTATGACTGTTTTTTTGGGGTACAGTCTATGCCTCGGGCATCCAAGC
AGCAAGCGCGTTACGCCGTGGGTCGATGTTTGATGTTATGGAGCAGCAACGATGTTACGCAGCAGGGCAG
TCGCCCTAAAACAAAGTTAAACATTATGAGGGAAGCGGTGATCGCCGAAGTATCGACTCAACTATCAGAG
GTAGTTGGCGTCATCGAGCGCCATCTCGAACCGACGTTGCTGGCCGTACATTTGTACGGCTCCGCAGTGG
ATGGCGGCCTGAAGCCACACAGTGATATTGATTTGCTGGTTACGGTGACCGTAAGGCTTGATGAAACAAC
GCGGCGAGCTTTGATCAACGACCTTTTGGAAACTTCGGCTTCCCCTGGAGAGAGCGAGATTCTCCGCGCT
GTAGAAGTCACCATTGTTGTGCACGACGACATCATTCCGTGGCGTTATCCAGCTAAGCGCGAACTGCAAT
TTGGAGAATGGCAGCGCAATGACATTCTTGCAGGTATCTTCGAGCCAGCCACGATCGACATTGATCTGGC
TATCTTGCTGACAAAAGCAAGAGAACATAGCGTTGCCTTGGTAGGTCCAGCGGCGGAGGAACTCTTTGAT
CCGGTTCCTGAACAGGATCTATTTGAGGCGCTAAATGAAACCTTAACGCTATGGAACTCGCCGCCCGACT
GGGCTGGCGATGAGCGAAATGTAGTGCTTACGTTGTCCCGCATTTGGTACAGCGCAGTAACCGGCAAAAT
CGCGCCGAAGGATGTCGCTGCCGACTGGGCAATGGAGCGCCTGCCGGCCCAGTATCAGCCCGTCATACTT
GAAGCTAGACAGGCTTATCTTGGACAAGAAGAAGATCGCTTGGCCTCGCGCGCAGATCAGTTGGAAGAAT
TTGTCCACTACGTGAAAGGCGAGATCACCAAGGTAGTCGGCAAATAACCCTCGAGCCACCCATGACCAAA
ATCCCTTAACGTGAGTTACGCGTCGTTCCACTGAGCGTCAGACCCCGTAGAAAAGATCAAAGGATCTTCT
TGAGATCCTTTTTTTCTGCGCGTAATCTGCTGCTTGCAAACAAAAAAACCACCGCTACCAGCGGTGGTTT
GTTTGCCGGATCAAGAGCTACCAACTCTTTTTCCGAAGGTAACTGGCTTCAGCAGAGCGCAGATACCAAA
TACTGTTCTTCTAGTGTAGCCGTAGTTAGGCCACCACTTCAAGAACTCTGTAGCACCGCCTACATACCTC
GCTCTGCTAATCCTGTTACCAGTGGCTGCTGCCAGTGGCGATAAGTCGTGTCTTACCGGGTTGGACTCAA
GACGATAGTTACCGGATAAGGCGCAGCGGTCGGGCTGAACGGGGGGTTCGTGCACACAGCCCAGCTTGGA
GCGAACGACCTACACCGAACTGAGATACCTACAGCGTGAGCTATGAGAAAGCGCCACGCTTCCCGAAGGG
AGAAAGGCGGACAGGTATCCGGTAAGCGGCAGGGTCGGAACAGGAGAGCGCACGAGGGAGCTTCCAGGGG
GAAACGCCTGGTATCTTTATAGTCCTGTCGGGTTTCGCCACCTCTGACTTGAGCGTCGATTTTTGTGATG
CTCGTCAGGGGGGCGGAGCCTATGGAAAAACGCCAGCAACGCGGCCTTTTTACGGTTCCTGGCCTTTTGC
TGGCCTTTTGCTCACATGTT
Features (pLannotate 1.2.2; 12 found; start..end, strand, type, name):
    121..213     +  CDS            lacI (fragment): lac repressor; lacI; The lac repressor binds to the lac operator to inhibit transcription in E. coli. This inhibition can be relieved by adding lactose or isopropyl-β-D-thiogalactopyranoside (IPTG).
    268..295     -  terminator     rrnB T2 terminator: transcription terminator T2 from the E. coli rrnB gene
    427..470     +  terminator     rrnB T1 terminator: Escherichia coli rrnB; transcription terminator T1 from the E. coli rrnB gene
    517..553     -  CDS            lacZα (fragment): LacZα fragment of β-galactosidase; lacZ fragment
    570..665     +  protein_bind   attL3: mutant version of attL; recombination site for the Gateway® LR reaction LR Clonase™
    671..1534    +  CDS            OTUD6A: OTU6A_HUMAN - Also known as DUBA2. Experimental evidence at protein level: Swiss-Prot protein existence level 1. Deubiquitinating enzyme that hydrolyzes 'Lys-27'-, 'Lys- 29'- and 'Lys-33'-linked polyubiquitin chains. Also able to hydrolyze 'Lys-11'-linked ubiquitin chains. From Homo sapiens (Human).
   1545..1638    -  protein_bind   attL2 (fragment): mutant version of attL; recombination site for the Gateway® LR reaction LR Clonase™
   1656..1674    -  promoter       T7 promoter: promoter for bacteriophage T7 RNA polymerase
   1864..1887    +  promoter       Pc promoter (fragment): intI1 (promoter lies within the coding sequence); class 1 integron promoter
   2063..2119    +  CDS            GmR (fragment): gentamycin acetyltransferase; aacC1; confers resistance to gentamycin
   2126..2917    +  CDS            SmR: aminoglycoside adenylyltransferase (Murphy, 1985); aadA; confers resistance to spectinomycin and streptomycin
   3010..3598    +  rep_origin     ori: high-copy-number ColE1/pMB1/pBR322/pUC origin of replication
