[The description below was written by a language model from this plasmid's Addgene catalogue record and pLannotate feature annotations shown in this document.]
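Description:
pDONR223_OTUD6A_WT is a Gateway entry clone built on the Invitrogen pDONR223 backbone and carrying the wild-type human OTUD6A open reading frame (also known as DUBA2). OTUD6A encodes an OTU-family deubiquitinating enzyme that cleaves several atypical polyubiquitin linkages. The sequenced plasmid is about 3.7 kb. It replicates in E. coli from a high-copy ColE1/pUC-type origin and is selected with spectinomycin through the aadA (SmR) aminoglycoside adenylyltransferase gene. That gene sits downstream of a fragment of a class 1 integron Pc promoter and a remnant of a gentamicin resistance gene.

The OTUD6A coding sequence lies between two attL recombination sites. The automated annotation labels these attL3 and a partial attL2, although pDONR223 entry clones are conventionally described as carrying attL1 and attL2. These sites let LR Clonase transfer the ORF directionally into any compatible attR-containing destination vector. The record lists no promoter for the insert, so the gene is not meant to be expressed from this plasmid, and expression depends on the destination vector chosen. A T7 promoter lies outside the downstream attL site pointing back toward the insert, and rrnB T1 and T2 terminators upstream insulate the cassette from read-through transcription. Small lacI and lacZα fragments are backbone remnants. The clone is in the "closed" configuration, with a stop codon directly after the ORF, so it yields native or N-terminally tagged protein but cannot be used for C-terminal fusions.

The plasmid belongs to the Target Accelerator Plasmid Collection, which was assembled for systematic functional testing of cancer-associated gene variants. As the wild-type clone, it can serve as the reference allele and as a source ORF for building expression constructs.
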