Addgene plasmid #81813: pDONR223_OTUD6A_WT
Purpose: Gateway Donor vector containing OTUD6A , part of the Target Accelerator Plasmid Collection.
Depositing lab: Jesse Boehm & William Hahn & David Root. Depositing organization: Broad Institute. Publication: Systematic Functional Interrogation of Rare Cancer Variants Identifies Oncogenic Alleles. Kim E, Ilic N, Shrestha Y, Zou L, Kamburov A, Zhu C, Yang X, Lubonja R, Tran N, Nguyen C, Lawrence MS, Piccioni F, Bagul M, Doench JG, Chouinard CR, Wu X, Hogstrom L, Natoli T, Tamayo P, Horn H, Corsello SM, Lage K, Root DE, Subramanian A, Golub TR, Getz G, Boehm JS, Hahn WC. Cancer Discov. 2016 Jul;6(7):714-26. doi: 10.1158/2159-8290.CD-16-0160. Epub 2016 May 4. PubMed 27147599.
Backbone
  Vector backbone: pDONR223
  Backbone manufacturer: Invitrogen
  Backbone size w/o insert (bp): 2790
  Vector type: Gateway Entry vector
Growth in bacteria
  Bacterial resistance: Spectinomycin, 50 μg/mL
  Growth temperature: 37°C
  Growth strain: DH5alpha
  Copy number: High Copy
Gene/Insert
  Gene/Insert name: OTUD6A (alt name: NM_207320.2)
  Species: H. sapiens (human)
  Mutation: WT
  Entrez Gene: OTUD6A (a.k.a. DUBA2, HSHIN6)
  Promoter: None
  Cloning method: Gateway Cloning
  Sequencing primers: 5′ M13pUC-fwd; 3′ M13-Rev
Terms and licenses: Academic/Nonprofit Terms; Industry Terms: Not Available to Industry
Depositor comments: Closed state: stop codon immediately follows insert
How to cite: pDONR223_OTUD6A_WT was a gift from Jesse Boehm & William Hahn & David Root (Addgene plasmid # 81813 ; http://n2t.net/addgene:81813 ; RRID:Addgene_81813)
