>Addgene plasmid #81813 | pDONR223_OTUD6A_WT | depositor partial sequence | sequence record 155132 | Insert sequence
ATGGATGATCCGAAGAGTGAACAGCAGCGCATACTGCGCCGCCACCAACGCGAGAGGCAGGAGCTGCAGG
CCCAGATCCGGAGCTTAAAAAACTCGGTCCCCAAGACCGACAAGACGAAAAGAAAGCAGTTGCTCCAAGA
CGTGGCCCGCATGGAGGCCGAGATGGCTCAGAAGCACCGGCAGGAGCTGGAGAAGTTCCAAGACGACAGT
AGCATTGAATCTGTCGTCGAAGACCTGGCCAAGATGAATCTGGAAAACCGGCCTCCCCGCTCCTCCAAAG
CCCACAGAAAGAGAGAAAGAATGGAGTCCGAGGAGAGGGAGCGCCAGGAGAGCATCTTCCAGGCTGAGAT
GTCGGAGCACCTGGCCGGCTTCAAGCGCGAGGAGGAGGAGAAGCTCGCCGCCATCCTGGGAGCCAGGGGT
CTGGAGATGAAAGCGATCCCGGCCGACGGCCACTGCATGTACCGCGCCATCCAAGACCAGCTGGTGTTCA
GCGTGTCTGTGGAGATGCTGCGCTGCCGCACCGCCAGCTACATGAAGAAGCACGTCGACGAGTTCCTGCC
CTTCTTCAGCAACCCCGAGACCAGCGACTCCTTCGGCTACGACGACTTCATGATCTACTGCGACAACATC
GTGCGCACCACGGCATGGGGAGGCCAGCTGGAGCTGAGGGCCCTGTCGCACGTCCTGAAGACCCCCATCG
AGGTGATCCAGGCCGACTCGCCCACCTTGATCATCGGGGAGGAGTACGTCAAGAAGCCGATCATCCTGGT
CTACCTGCGCTATGCCTACAGCCTCGGCGAGCACTACAACTCCGTGACACCGCTCGAGGCCGGCGCCGCC
GGGGGCGTGCTCCCGCGTCTCCTG
