>Addgene plasmid #81813 | pDONR223_OTUD6A_WT | addgene partial sequence | sequence record 160796 | M13-F20 5'-TGTAAAACGACGGCCAGT-3'
TTTTATTTTGACTGATAGTGACCTGTTCGTTGCAACAAATTGATGAGCAATGCTTTTTTATAATGCCAAC
TTTGTACAAAAAAGTTGGCACCATGGATGATCCGAAGAGTGAACAGCAGCGCATACTGCGCCGCCACCAA
CGCGAGAGGCAGGAGCTGCAGGCCCAGATCCGGAGCTTAAAAAACTCGGTCCCCAAGACCGACAAGACGA
AAAGAAAGCAGTTGCTCCAAGACGTGGCCCGCATGGAGGCCGAGATGGCTCAGAAGCACCGGCAGGAGCT
GGAGAAGTTCCAAGACGACAGTAGCATTGAATCTGTCGTCGAAGACCTGGCCAAGATGAATCTGGAAAAC
CGGCCTCCCCGCTCCTCCAAAGCCCACAGAAAGAGAGAAAGAATGGAGTCCGAGGAGAGGGAGCGCCAGG
AGAGCATCTTCCAGGCTGAGATGTCGGAGCACCTGGCCGGCTTCAAGCGCGAGGAGGAGGAGAAGCTCGC
CGCCATCCTGGGAGCCAGGGGTCTGGAGATGAAAGCGATCCCGGCCGACGGCCACTGCATGTACCGCGCC
ATCCAAGACCAGCTGGTGTTCAGCGTGTCTGTGGAGATGCTGCGCTGCCGCACCGCCAGCTACATGAAGA
AGCACGTCGACGAGTTCCTGCCCTTCTTCAGCAACCCCGAGACCAGCGACTCCTTCGGCTACGACGACTT
CATGATCTACTGCGACAACATCGTGCGCACCACGGCATGGGGAGGCCAGCTGGAGCTGAGGGCCCTGTCG
CACGTCCTGAAGACCCCCATCGAGGTGATCCAGGCCGACTCGCCCACCTTGATCATCGGGGAGGAGTACG
TCAAGAAGCCGATCATCCTGGTCTACCTGCGCTATGCCTACAGCCTCGGCGAGCACTACAACTCCGTGAC
ACCGCTCGAGGCCGGCGCCGCCGGGGGCGTGCTCCCGCGTCTCCTGTGATTGCCAACTTTCTTGTACAAA
GTTGTCATTATAAGAAAGCATTG
